Addgene plasmid #60892: CFP(1-158)Stop in pcDNA1/amp
Purpose: This vector attaches CFP(1-158) to the C-terminus of a protein.
Depositing lab: Catherine Berlot. Depositing organization: Geisinger Health Center.
Backbone
  Vector backbone: pcDNA1/amp
  Backbone manufacturer: Invitrogen
  Backbone size w/o insert (bp): 4800
  Total vector size (bp): 5242
  Modifications to backbone: A BglII site was introduced into the polylinker 3' to the BamHI site
  Vector type: Mammalian Expression
Growth in bacteria
  Bacterial resistance: Ampicillin, 100 μg/mL
  Growth temperature: 37°C
  Growth strain: DH10B
  Copy number: High Copy
Gene/Insert
  Gene/Insert name: CFP(1-158)Stop
  Species: Aequorea victoria
  Insert size (bp): 483
  Promoter: CMV
  Cloning method: Restriction Enzyme; 5′ cloning site BamHI (not destroyed); 3′ cloning site BglII (not destroyed)
  Sequencing primers: 5′ T7; 3′ SP6
Resource information
  A portion of this plasmid was derived from a plasmid made by: CFP(1-158)Stop insert was amplified by PCR from ECFP (Clontech)
Terms and licenses: Academic/Nonprofit Terms; Industry Terms: Not Available to Industry
How to cite: CFP(1-158)Stop in pcDNA1/amp was a gift from Catherine Berlot (Addgene plasmid # 60892 ; http://n2t.net/addgene:60892 ; RRID:Addgene_60892)
