[The description below was written by a language model from this plasmid's Addgene catalogue record and pLannotate feature annotations shown in this document.]
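Description:
CFP(1-158)Stop in pcDNA1/amp is a mammalian expression plasmid of 5,242 bp built on the Invitrogen pcDNA1/amp backbone, designed as a recipient vector for attaching an N-terminal fragment of cyan fluorescent protein to the C-terminus of a protein of interest. It is propagated in E. coli as a high-copy plasmid through a ColE1/pUC-type origin and selected with ampicillin via the β-lactamase gene. An f1 origin is also present, which allows production of single-stranded DNA. The backbone was modified by adding a BglII site to the polylinker just 3' of the BamHI site, and the insert sits between these two sites, both of which remain intact.

The insert is a 483 bp PCR product derived from ECFP (Aequorea victoria origin) that encodes residues 1-158 followed by a stop codon. It lies downstream of the human cytomegalovirus immediate-early enhancer and promoter, and is flanked by T7 and SP6 promoters that serve as sequencing primer sites. Transcript processing is provided by the SV40 small t intron and SV40 polyadenylation signal. The annotated fragments of small t and large T antigen, including the SV40 NLS call, fall within this 3' SV40 segment rather than representing intended expressed products. An SV40 origin is annotated, and the adjacent polyomavirus capsid gene fragments appear to be backbone remnants. A gene cloned in frame upstream of the fragment would yield a fusion ending in CFP(1-158). A truncated, non-fluorescent fragment of this kind is characteristic of split-fluorescent-protein complementation assays for protein interactions, although the record itself states only the tagging purpose.
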