Features (pLannotate 1.2.2; 20 found; start..end, strand, type, name):
      2..570     +  rep_origin     ori: high-copy-number ColE1/pMB1/pBR322/pUC origin of replication
    603..1061    -  rep_origin     f1 ori (sequence partly withheld): f1 bacteriophage origin of replication; arrow indicates direction of (+) strand synthesis
   1049..1170    -  CDS            M13 gene IV (fragment) (sequence partly withheld): pIV; IV; phage assembly
   1272..1376    +  promoter       AmpR promoter: bla
   1377..2237    +  CDS            AmpR: β-lactamase; bla; confers resistance to ampicillin, carbenicillin, and related antibiotics
   2310..2689    +  enhancer       CMV enhancer: human cytomegalovirus immediate early enhancer
   2690..2893    +  promoter       CMV promoter: human cytomegalovirus (CMV) immediate early promoter
   2889..2922    +  LTR            5' LTR (truncated) (fragment): truncated 5' long terminal repeat (LTR) from HIV-1
   2938..2956    +  promoter       T7 promoter: promoter for bacteriophage T7 RNA polymerase
   2994..3461    +  CDS            Enhanced Cyan-Emitting GFP (fragment): Enhanced Cyan-Emitting GFP is a basic (constitutively fluorescent) cyan fluorescent protein published in 2002, derived from Aequorea victoria.
   3514..3532    -  promoter       SP6 promoter: promoter for bacteriophage SP6 RNA polymerase
   3540..3614    +  CDS            small t antigen (fragment): SV40 (simian virus 40) small t antigen
   3616..3681    +  intron         small t intron: SV40 (simian virus 40) small t antigen intron
   3811..3831    +  CDS            SV40 NLS: nuclear localization signal of SV40 (simian virus 40) large T antigen
   3838..3972    +  CDS            LT_POVHA (fragment): Protein inferred from homology: Swiss-Prot protein existence level 3. Isoform large T antigen is a key early protein essential for both driving viral replication and inducing cellular transformation. Plays a role in viral genome replication by driving entry of quiescent cells into the cell cycle and by autoregulating the synthesis of viral early mRNA. Displays highly oncogenic activities by corrupting the host cellular checkpoint mechanisms that guard cell division and the transcription, replication, and repair of DNA. Participates in the modulation of cellular gene expression preceeding viral
   3997..4080    +  CDS            large T antigen (fragment): large T antigen from SV40 (simian virus 40)
   4103..4237    +  polyA_signal   SV40 poly(A) signal: SV40 polyadenylation signal
   4238..4606    -  CDS            VP2_POVMA (fragment): Experimental evidence at protein level: Swiss-Prot protein existence level 1. [Isoform VP3]: structural protein that resides within the core of the capsid surrounded by 72 VP1 pentamers. Following virus endocytosis and trafficking to the endoplasmic reticulum, VP2 and VP3 form oligomers and integrate into the endoplasmic reticulum membrane. Heterooligomer VP2-VP3 may create a viroporin for transporting the viral genome across the endoplasmic reticulum membrane to the cytoplasm. Nuclear entry of the viral DNA involves the selective exposure and importin recognition of VP2 or Vp3 nuclear localiz
   4974..5072    -  CDS            VP1_POVMP (fragment): Experimental evidence at protein level: Swiss-Prot protein existence level 1. Forms an icosahedral capsid with a T=7 symmetry and a 40 nm diameter. The capsid is composed of 72 pentamers linked to each other by disulfide bonds and associated with VP2 or VP3 proteins. Interacts with terminal alpha(2,3)-linked sialic acids on the cell surface to provide virion attachment to target cell. This attachment induces virion internalization predominantly through caveolin-mediated endocytosis. Once attached, the virion is internalized by caveolin- mediated endocytosis and traffics to the endoplasmic reti
   5083..5218    +  rep_origin     SV40 ori: SV40 origin of replication
>Addgene plasmid #60892 | CFP(1-158)Stop in pcDNA1/amp | depositor full sequence | sequence record 112569 | CFP(1-158)Stop in pcDNA1/amp sequence 5242 bps
GGCGTAATCTGCTGCTTGCAAACAAAAAAACCACCGCTACCAGCGGTGGTTTGTTTGCCGGATCAAGAGC
TACCAACTCTTTTTCCGAAGGTAACTGGCTTCAGCAGAGCGCAGATACCAAATACTGTCCTTCTAGTGTA
GCCGTAGTTAGGCCACCACTTCAAGAACTCTGTAGCACCGCCTACATACCTCGCTCTGCTAATCCTGTTA
CCAGTGGCTGCTGCCAGTGGCGATAAGTCGTGTCTTACCGGGTTGGACTCAAGACGATAGTTACCGGATA
AGGCGCAGCGGTCGGGCTGAACGGGGGGTTCGTGCACACAGCCCAGCTTGGAGCGAACGACCTACACCGA
ACTGAGATACCTACAGCGTGAGCATTGAGAAAGCGCCACGCTTCCCGAAGGGAGAAAGGCGGACAGGTAT
CCGGTAAGCGGCAGGGTCGGAACAGGAGAGCGCACGAGGGAGCTTCCAGGGGGAAACGCCTGGTATCTTT
ATAGTCCTGTCGGGTTTCGCCACCTCTGACTTGAGCGTCGATTTTTGTGATGCTCGTCAGGGGGGCGGAG
CCTATGGAAAAACGCCAGCAACGCAAGCTAGCTTCTAGCTAGAAATTGTAAACGTTAATATTTTGTTAAA
ATTCGCGTTAAATTTTTGTTAAATCAGCTCATTTTTTAACCAATAGGCCGAAATCGGCAAAATCCCTTAT
AAATCAAAAGAATAGCCCGAGATAGGGT
[37 nt withheld, positions 729-765]
AAAGAACGTGGACTCCAACGTCAAAGGGCGAAAAACCGTCTATCAGGGCGATGGCC
[115 nt withheld, positions 822-936]
G
[144 nt withheld, positions 938-1081]
ACCGTATAACGTGCTTTCCTCGTTG
[64 nt withheld, positions 1107-1170]
CTGGATTACCAAAGGGCCTCGTGATACGCCTATTTTTATAGGTTAATGTCATGATAATAATGGTTTCTTA
GACGTCAGGTGGCACTTTTCGGGGAAATGTGCGCGGAACCCCTATTTGTTTATTTTTCTAAATACATTCA
AATATGTATCCGCTCATGAGACAATAACCCTGATAAATGCTTCAATAATATTGAAAAAGGAAGAGTATGA
GTATTCAACATTTCCGTGTCGCCCTTATTCCCTTTTTTGCGGCATTTTGCCTTCCTGTTTTTGCTCACCC
AGAAACGCTGGTGAAAGTAAAAGATGCTGAAGATCAGTTGGGTGCACGAGTGGGTTACATCGAACTGGAT
CTCAACAGCGGTAAGATCCTTGAGAGTTTTCGCCCCGAAGAACGTTTTCCAATGATGAGCACTTTTAAAG
TTCTGCTATGTGGCGCGGTATTATCCCGTGTTGACGCCGGGCAAGAGCAACTCGGTCGCCGCATACACTA
TTCTCAGAATGACTTGGTTGAGTACTCACCAGTCACAGAAAAGCATCTTACGGATGGCATGACAGTAAGA
GAATTATGCAGTGCTGCCATAACCATGAGTGATAACACTGCGGCCAACTTACTTCTGACAACGATCGGAG
GACCGAAGGAGCTAACCGCTTTTTTGCACAACATGGGGGATCATGTAACTCGCCTTGATCGTTGGGAACC
GGAGCTGAATGAAGCCATACCAAACGACGAGCGTGACACCACGATGCCTGCAGCAATGGCAACAACGTTG
CGCAAACTATTAACTGGCGAACTACTTACTCTAGCTTCCCGGCAACAATTAATAGACTGGATGGAGGCGG
ATAAAGTTGCAGGACCACTTCTGCGCTCGGCCCTTCCGGCTGGCTGGTTTATTGCTGATAAATCTGGAGC
CGGTGAGCGTGGGTCTCGCGGTATCATTGCAGCACTGGGGCCAGATGGTAAGCCCTCCCGTATCGTAGTT
ATCTACACGACGGGGAGTCAGGCAACTATGGATGAACGAAATAGACAGATCGCTGAGATAGGTGCCTCAC
TGATTAAGCATTGGTAACTGTCAGACCAAGTTTACTCATATATACTTTAGATTGATTTAAAACTTCATTT
TTAATTTCTCTAGCGCGTTGACATTGATTATTGACTAGTTATTAATAGTAATCAATTACGGGGTCATTAG
TTCATAGCCCATATATGGAGTTCCGCGTTACATAACTTACGGTAAATGGCCCGCCTGGCTGACCGCCCAA
CGACCCCCGCCCATTGACGTCAATAATGACGTATGTTCCCATAGTAACGCCAATAGGGACTTTCCATTGA
CGTCAATGGGTGGACTATTTACGGTAAACTGCCCACTTGGCAGTACATCAAGTGTATCATATGCCAAGTA
CGCCCCCTATTGACGTCAATGACGGTAAATGGCCCGCCTGGCATTATGCCCAGTACATGACCTTATGGGA
CTTTCCTACTTGGCAGTACATCTACGTATTAGTCATCGCTATTACCATGGTGATGCGGTTTTGGCAGTAC
ATCAATGGGCGTGGATAGCGGTTTGACTCACGGGGATTTCCAAGTCTCCACCCCATTGACGTCAATGGGA
GTTTGTTTTGGCACCAAAATCAACGGGACTTTCCAAAATGTCGTAACAACTCCGCCCCATTGACGCAAAT
GGGCGGTAGGCGTGTACGGTGGGAGGTCTATATAAGCAGAGCTCTCTGGCTAACTAGAGAACCCACTGCT
TACTGGCTTATCGAAATTAATACGACTCACTATAGGGAGACCCAAGCTTGGTACCGAGCTCGGATCCATG
GTGAGCAAGGGCGAGGAGCTGTTCACCGGGGTGGTGCCCATCCTGGTCGAGCTGGACGGCGACGTAAACG
GCCACAAGTTCAGCGTGTCCGGCGAGGGCGAGGGCGATGCCACCTACGGCAAGCTGACCCTGAAGTTCAT
CTGCACCACCGGCAAGCTGCCCGTGCCCTGGCCCACCCTCGTGACCACCCTGACCTGGGGCGTGCAGTGC
TTCAGCCGCTACCCCGACCACATGAAGCAGCACGACTTCTTCAAGTCCGCCATGCCCGAAGGCTACGTCC
AGGAGCGCACCATCTTCTTCAAGGACGACGGCAACTACAAGACCCGCGCCGAGGTGAAGTTCGAGGGCGA
CACCCTGGTGAACCGCATCGAGCTGAAGGGCATCGACTTCAAGGAGGACGGCAACATCCTGGGGCACAAG
CTGGAGTACAACTACATCAGCCACAACGTCTATATCACCGCCGACAAGCAGTAAAGATCTATCACACTGG
CGGCCGCTCGAGCATGCATCTAGAGGGCCCTATTCTATAGTGTCACCTAAATGCTAGAGGATCTTTGTGA
AGGAACCTTACTTCTGTGGTGTGACATAATTGGACAAACTACCTACAGAGATTTAAAGCTCTAAGGTAAA
TATAAAATTTTTAAGTGTATAATGTGTTAAACTACTGATTCTAATTGTTTGTGTATTTTAGATTCCAACC
TATGGAACTGATGAATGGGAGCAGTGGTGGAATGCCTTTAATGAGGAAAACCTGTTTTGCTCAGAAGAAA
TGCCATCTAGTGATGATGAGGCTACTGCTGACTCTCAACATTCTACTCCTCCAAAAAAGAAGAGAAAGGT
AGAAGACCCCAAGGACTTTCCTTCAGAATTGCTAAGTTTTTTGAGTCATGCTGTGTTTAGTAATAGAACT
CTTGCTTGCTTTGCTATTTACACCACAAAGGAAAAAGCTGCACTGCTATACAAGAAAATTATGGAAAAAT
ATTTGATGTATAGTGCCTTGACTAGAGATCATAATCAGCCATACCACATTTGTAGAGGTTTTACTTGCTT
TAAAAAACCTCCCACACCTCCCCCTGAACCTGAAACATAAAATGAATGCAATTGTTGTTGTTAACTTGTT
TATTGCAGCTTATAATGGTTACAAATAAAGCAATAGCATCACAAATTTCACAAATAAAGCATTTTTTTCA
CTGCATTCTAGTTGTGGTTTGTCCAAACTCATCAATGTATCTTATCATGTCTGGATCATCCCGCCATGGT
ATCAACGCCATATTTCTATTTACAGTAGGGACCTCTTCGTTGTGTAGGTACCGCTGTATTCCTAGGGAAA
TAGTAGAGGCACCTTGAACTGTCTGCATCAGCCATATAGCCCCCGCTGTTCGACTTACAAACACAGGCAC
AGTACTGACAAACCCATACACCTCCTCTGAAATACCCATAGTTGCTAGGGCTGTCTCCGAACTCATTACA
CCCTCCAAAGTCAGAGCTGTAATTTCGCCATCAAGGGCAGCGAGGGCTTCTCCAGATAAAATAGCTTCTG
CCGAGAGTCCCGTAAGGGTAGACACTTCAGCTAATCCCTCGATGAGGTCTACTAGAATAGTCAGTGCGGC
TCCCATTTTGAAAATTCACTTACTTGATCAGCTTCAGAAGATGGCGGAGGGCCTCCAACACAGTAATTTT
CCTCCCGACTCTTAAAATAGAAAATGTCAAGTCAGTTAAGCAGGAAGTGGACTAACTGACGCAGCTGGCC
GTGCGACATCCTCTTTTAATTAGTTGCTAGGCAACGCCCTCCAGAGGGCGTGTGGTTTTGCAAGAGGAAG
CAAAAGCCTCTCCACCCAGGCCTAGAATGTTTCCACCCAATCATTACTATGACAACAGCTGTTTTTTTTA
GTATTAAGCAGAGGCCGGGGACCCCTGGGCCCGCTTACTCTGGAGAAAAAGAAGAGAGGCATTGTAGAGG
CTTCCAGAGGCAACTTGTCAAAACAGGACTGCTTCTATTTCTGTCACACTGTCTGGCCCTGTCACAAGGT
CCAGCACCTCCATACCCCCTTTAATAAGCAGTTTGGGAACGGGTGCGGGTCTTACTCCGCCCATCCCGCC
CCTAACTCCGCCCAGTTCCGCCCATTCTCCGCCCCATGGCTGACTAATTTTTTTTATTTATGCAGAGGCC
GAGGCCGCCTCGGCCTCTGAGCTATTCCAGAAGTAGTGAGGAGGCTTTTTTGGAGGCCTAGGCTTTTGCA
AAAAGCTAATTC
