>Addgene plasmid #60892 | CFP(1-158)Stop in pcDNA1/amp | addgene partial sequence | sequence record 118768 | CMV-F 5'-CGCAAATGGGCGGTAGGCGTG-3'
NNTTAGCGANCTCTCTGGCTACTAGAGAACCCACTGCTTACTGGCTTATCGAAATTAATACGACTCACTA
TAGGGAGACCCAAGCTTGGTACCGAGCTCGGATCCATGGTGAGCAAGGGCGAGGAGCTGTTCACCGGGGT
GGTGCCCATCCTGGTCGAGCTGGACGGCGACGTAAACGGCCACAAGTTCAGCGTGTCCGGCGAGGGCGAG
GGCGATGCCACCTACGGCAAGCTGACCCTGAAGTTCATCTGCACCACCGGCAAGCTGCCCGTGCCCTGGC
CCACCCTCGTGACCACCCTGACCTGGGGCGTGCAGTGCTTCAGCCGCTACCCCGACCACATGAAGCAGCA
CGACTTCTTCAAGTCCGCCATGCCCGAAGGCTACGTCCAGGAGCGCACCATCTTCTTCAAGGACGACGGC
AACTACAAGACCCGCGCCGAGGTGAAGTTCGAGGGCGACACCCTGGTGAACCGCATCGAGCTGAAGGGCA
TCGACTTCAAGGAGGACGGCAACATCCTGGGGCACAAGCTGGAGTACAACTACATCAGCCACAACGTCTA
TATCACCGCCGACAAGCAGTAAAGATCTATCACACTGGCGGCCGCTCGAGCATGCATCTAGAGGGCCCTA
TTCTATAGTGTCACCTAAATGCTAGAGGATCTTTGTGAAGGAACCTTACTTCTGTGGTGTGACATAATTG
GACAAACTACCTACAGAGATTTAAAGCTCTAAGGTAAATATAAAATTTTTAAGTGTATAATGTGTTAAAC
TACTGATTCTAATTGTTTGTGTATTTTAGATTCCAACCTATGGAACTGATGAATGGGAGCAGTGGTGGAA
TGCCTTTAATGAGGAAAACCTGTTTTGCTCAGAAGAAATGCCATCTAGTGATGATGAGGCTACTGCTGAC
TCTCAACATTCTACTCCTCCNAAAAAGGAAGAGAAAGGTAGAAGACCCCAAGGACTTTCCTTCAGAATTG
CTAAGTTTTTTGAGTCATGCTGTGTTTAGTAATAGAACTCTTGCTTGCTTTGCTATTTACACCACAANGN
AAAAGCTGCACTGCTNTACAANAAAATTNTGGAAAAAANTTTTGATGTANA
